Addgene plasmid #169411: Plasmid L5 attB::Pleft* mCherry
Purpose: Chromosomally-Integrated Fluorescent Mycobacterium tuberculosis Reporter Constructs for mCherry
Depositing lab: Clifton Barry III. Depositing organization: National Institute of Allergy and Infectious Diseases (NIAID). Publication: Development and Optimization of Chromosomally-Integrated Fluorescent Mycobacterium tuberculosis Reporter Constructs. Kolbe K, Bell AC, Prosser GA, Assmann M, Yang HJ, Forbes HE, Gallucci S, Mayer-Barber KD, Boshoff HI, Barry Iii CE. Front Microbiol. 2020 Dec 9;11:591866. doi: 10.3389/fmicb.2020.591866. eCollection 2020. PubMed 33362741.
Backbone
  Vector backbone: pMV306
  Vector type: Unspecified
Growth in bacteria
  Bacterial resistance: Kanamycin, 50 μg/mL
  Growth temperature: 37°C
  Growth strain: DH5alpha
  Copy number: Unknown
Gene/Insert 1
  Gene/Insert name: pLeft
  Insert size (bp): 400
Gene/Insert 2
  Gene/Insert name: mCherry
  Insert size (bp): 714
Terms and licenses: Academic/Nonprofit Terms; Industry Terms: Not Available to Industry
How to cite: Plasmid L5 attB::Pleft* mCherry was a gift from Clifton Barry III (Addgene plasmid # 169411 ; http://n2t.net/addgene:169411 ; RRID:Addgene_169411)
