[The description below was written by a language model from this plasmid's Addgene catalogue record and pLannotate feature annotations shown in this document.]
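Description:
Plasmid L5 attB::Pleft* mCherry is a mycobacterial integrating reporter plasmid built on the pMV306 backbone, designed to place a constitutive red fluorescent marker into the chromosome of Mycobacterium tuberculosis. It is propagated in E. coli through a high-copy ColE1/pUC-type origin and selected with kanamycin via an aph(3')-Ia resistance gene, which is accompanied by a short remnant of Tn903 transposon sequence. No mycobacterial replication origin is annotated, consistent with a plasmid that persists in mycobacteria only by integration. As the name indicates, insertion is directed to the chromosomal attB site used by mycobacteriophage L5. The feature table picks up only short phage-derived fragments (a piece of L5 gene 32 and a D29 excisionase-like match) in the region between the reporter and the kanamycin marker. No integrase gene is annotated in the 4,064-nt record, so the record does not state whether integrase is encoded on the plasmid or must be supplied separately.

The payload consists of two catalogued inserts: an approximately 400 bp pLeft promoter element and a 714 bp mCherry coding sequence. Pleft is generally known as a strong L5 phage promoter; the asterisk suggests a modified version, although the record does not describe the change, and the promoter itself is not annotated in the feature table. The mCherry open reading frame is preceded by a partial 6xHis match and followed by the E. coli rrnB T1 terminator, which limits read-through into the backbone. Small fragments of a pUC multiple cloning site, a T7 promoter and an RSF origin also appear, probably as cloning remnants. The construct is intended for generating stably fluorescent, single-copy M. tuberculosis reporter strains without continued reliance on an episomal plasmid.
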