Features (pLannotate 1.2.2; 11 found; start..end, strand, type, name):
     67..84      -  misc_feature   MCS (fragment): pUC18/19 multiple cloning site
    269..285     +  CDS            6xHis (fragment): 6xHis affinity tag
    305..1009    +  CDS            mCherry: mCherry is a basic (constitutively fluorescent) red fluorescent protein published in 2004, derived from Discosoma sp.. It is reported to be a very rapidly-maturing monomer with low acid sensitivity.
   1065..1111    +  terminator     rrnB T1 terminator: transcription terminator T1 from the E. coli rrnB gene
   1091..1231    -  CDS            34.1 (fragment): VG341_BPMD2 - Protein predicted: Swiss-Prot protein existence level 4. Putative excisionase. From Mycobacterium phage D29 (Mycobacteriophage D29).
   1691..1795    -  CDS            32 (fragment): VG32_BPML5 - Protein predicted: Swiss-Prot protein existence level 4. From Mycobacterium phage L5 (Mycobacteriophage L5).
   1931..2746    +  CDS            KanR: aminoglycoside phosphotransferase; aph(3')-Ia; confers resistance to kanamycin in bacteria or G418 (Geneticin®) in eukaryotes
   2887..3030    +  CDS            TRA2_ECOLX (fragment): Protein predicted: Swiss-Prot protein existence level 4. Required for transposition of transposon Tn903. From Escherichia coli.
   3077..3665    +  rep_origin     ori: high-copy-number ColE1/pMB1/pBR322/pUC origin of replication
   3895..3913    +  promoter       T7 promoter: promoter for bacteriophage T7 RNA polymerase
   3933..4057    +  rep_origin     RSF ori (fragment): Plasmids containing the RSF 1030 origin of replication can be propagated in E. coli cells that contain additional plasmids with compatible origins.
>Addgene plasmid #169411 | Plasmid L5 attB::Pleft* mCherry | addgene full sequence | sequence record 332740 | Addgene NGS Result
AATACGCAAACCGCCTCTCCCAGATCTGATATCGCTAGAGGAAACAGCTATGACCATGATTACGCCAAGC
TTGCATGCCTGCAGCTAGGGCACCAATTTGCGATTAGGGCTTGACAGCCACCCGGCCAGTAGTGCATTCT
TGTGTCACCGCAGCAGCAAGGCGGTAGGCGGATCCGAGAGGATCGTGCCGGTGCCGGTGAAGAGAGATTC
GCCGCCCGAAATGAGCACGATCCGCATGCTTAATTAAGGAGGTATCTCCATGAGCGGTCACCATCACCAT
CACCACGGCGGTAGCGCCATGTCTGTCTCGAAGGGCGAGGAGGACAACATGGCGATCATCAAGGAGTTCA
TGCGCTTCAAGGTCCACATGGAGGGCTCGGTCAACGGCCACGAGTTCGAGATCGAGGGCGAGGGCGAGGG
CCGCCCGTACGAGGGCACCCAGACCGCCAAGCTGAAGGTCACCAAGGGCGGCCCGCTGCCGTTCGCCTGG
GACATCCTGTCGCCGCAGTTCATGTACGGCAGCAAGGCCTACGTCAAGCACCCGGCCGACATCCCGGACT
ACCTGAAGCTGTCGTTCCCGGAGGGCTTCAAGTGGGAGCGCGTCATGAACTTCGAGGACGGCGGCGTCGT
CACCGTCACCCAGGACTCGTCGCTGCAGGACGGCGAGTTCATCTACAAGGTCAAGCTGCGGGGCACCAAC
TTCCCGTCGGACGGCCCGGTCATGCAGAAGAAGACCATGGGCTGGGAGGCCTCGTCGGAGCGCATGTACC
CGGAGGACGGCGCCCTGAAGGGCGAGATCAAGCAGCGGCTGAAGCTGAAGGACGGCGGCCACTACGACGC
CGAGGTCAAGACCACCTACAAGGCCAAGAAGCCGGTCCAGCTGCCGGGCGCCTACAACGTGAACATCAAG
CTGGACATCACCAGCCACAACGAGGACTACACCATCGTCGAGCAGTACGAGCGCGCCGAGGGCCGCCACA
GCACCGGCGGCATGGACGAGCTGTACAAGTGAAAGCTTATCGATGTCGACGTAGTTAACTAGCGTACGAT
CGACTGCCAGGCATCAAATAAAACGAAAGGCTCAGTCGAAAGACTGGGCCTTTCGTTTTATGCCATCATG
GCCGCGGTGATCAGCTAGAGCCGTGAACGACAGGGCGAACGCCAGCCCGCCGACGGCGAGGGTTCCGACC
GCTGCAACTCCCGGTGCAACCTTGTCCCGGTCTATTCTCTTCACTGCACCAGCTCCAATCTGGTGTGAAT
GCCCCTCGTCTGTTCGCGCAGGCGGGGGGCTCTATTCGTTTGTCAGCATCGAAAGTAGCCAGATCAGGGA
TGCGTTGCAACCGCGTATGCCCAGGTCAGAAGAGTCGCACAAGAGTTGCAGACCCCTGGAAAGAAAAATG
GCCAGAGGGCGAAAACACCCTCTGACCAGCGGAGCGGGCGACGGGAATCGAACCCGCGTAGCTAGTTTGG
AAGAATGGGTGTCTGCCGACCACATATATGGGCCGGTCAAGATAGGTTTTTACCCCCTCTCGGCTGCATC
CTCTAAGTGGAAAGAAATTGCAGGTCGTAGAAGCGCGTTGAAGCCTGAGAGTTGCACAGGAGTTGCAACC
CGGTAGCCTTGTTCACGACGAGAGGAGACCTAGGGATCCTCCCAAGGACACTGAGTCCTAAAGAGGGGGG
TTTCTTGTCAGTACGCGAAGAACCACGCCTGGCCGCGAGCGCCAGCACCGCCGCTCTGTGCGGAGACCTG
GGCACCAGCCCCGCCGCCGCCAGGAGCATTGCCGTTCCCGCCAGCTAGCCACCTGACGTCGGGGGGGGGG
AAAGCCACGTTGTGTCTCAAAATCTCTGATGTTACATTGCACAAGATAAAAATATATCATCATGAACAAT
AAAACTGTCTGCTTACATAAACAGTAATACAAGGGGTGTTATGAGCCATATTCAACGGGAAACGTCTTGC
TCGAGGCCGCGATTAAATTCCAACATGGATGCTGATTTATATGGGTATAAATGGGCTCGCGATAATGTCG
GGCAATCAGGTGCGACAATCTATCGCTTGTATGGGAAGCCCCATGCGCCAGAGTTGTTTCTGAAACATGG
CAAAGGTAGCGTTGCCAATGATGTTACAGATGAGATGGTCAGACTAAACTGGCTGACGGAATTTATGCCT
CTTCCGACCATCAAGCATTTTATCCGTACTCCTGATGATGCATGGTTACTCACCACTGCGATCCCCGGGA
AAACAGCATTCCAGGTATTAGAAGAATATCCTGATTCAGGTGAAAATATTGTTGATGCGCTGGCAGTGTT
CCTGCGCCGGTTGCATTCGATTCCTGTTTGTAATTGTCCTTTTAACAGCGATCGCGTATTTCGTCTCGCT
CAGGCGCAATCACGAATGAATAACGGTTTGGTTGATGCGAGTGATTTTGATGACGAGCGTAATGGCTGGC
CTGTTGAACAAGTCTGGAAAGAAATGCATAATCTTTTGCCATTCTCACCGGATTCAGTCGTCACTCATGG
TGATTTCTCACTTGATAACCTTATTTTTGACGAGGGGAAATTAATAGGTTGTATTGATGTTGGACGAGTC
GGAATCGCAGACCGATACCAGGATCTTGCCATCCTATGGAACTGCCTCGGTGAGTTTTCTCCTTCATTAC
AGAAACGGCTTTTTCAAAAATATGGTATTGATAATCCTGATATGAATAAATTGCAGTTTCATTTGATGCT
CGATGAGTTTTTCTAATCAGAATTGGTTAATTGGTTGTAACACTGGCAGAGCATTACGCTGACTTGACGG
GACGGCGGCTTTGTTGAATAAATCGAACTTTTGCTGAGTTGAAGGATCAGATCACGCATCTTCCCGACAA
CGCAGACCGTTCCGTGGCAAAGCAAAAGTTCAAAATCACCAACTGGTCCACCTACAACAAAGCTCTCACC
AACCGTGGCTCCCTCACTTTCTGGCTGGATGATGGGGCGATTCAGGCCTGGTATGAGTCAGCAACACCTT
CTTCACGAGGCAGACCTCACTAGTTCCATGAGCGTCAGACCCCGTAGAAAAGATCAAAGGATCTTCTTGA
GATCCTTTTTTTCTGCGCGTAATCTGCTGCTTGCAAACAAAAAAACCACCGCTACCAGCGGTGGTTTGTT
TGCCGGATCAAGAGCTACCAACTCTTTTTCCGAAGGTAACTGGCTTCAGCAGAGCGCAGATACCAAATAC
TGTCCTTCTAGTGTAGCCGTAGTTAGGCCACCACTTCAAGAACTCTGTAGCACCGCCTACATACCTCGCT
CTGCTAATCCTGTTACCAGTGGCTGCTGCCAGTGGCGATAAGTCGTGTCTTACCGGGTTGGACTCAAGAC
GATAGTTACCGGATAAGGCGCAGCGGTCGGGCTGAACGGGGGGTTCGTGCACACAGCCCAGCTTGGAGCG
AACGACCTACACCGAACTGAGATACCTACAGCGTGAGCTATGAGAAAGCGCCACGCTTCCCGAGGGGAGA
AAGGCGGACAGGTATCCGGTAAGCGGCAGGGTCGGAACAGGAGAGCGCACGAGGGAGCTTCCAGGGGGAA
ACGCCTGGTATCTTTATAGTCCTGTCGGGTTTCGCCACCTCTGACTTGAGCGTCGATTTTTGTGATGCTC
GTCAGGGGGGCGGAGCCTATGGAAAAACGCCAGCAACGCGGCCTTTTTACGGTTCCTGGCCTTTTGCTGG
CCTTTTGCTCACATGTTCTTTCCTGCGTTATCCCCTGATTCTGTGGATAACCGTATTACCGCCTTTGAGT
GAGCTGATACCGCTCGCCGCAGCCGAACGACCGAGCGCAACGCGTGCGGCCGCGGTACCAGATCTTTAAA
TCTAGACGATGATAAGCGGTCAAACATGAGAATTCGCGGCCGCATAATACGACTCACTATAGGGATCTTA
ATTAAGGCGCCTCATGTTCTTTCCTGCGTTATCCCCTGATTCTGTGGATAACCGTATTACCGCCTTTGAG
TGAGCTGATACCGCTCGCCGCAGCCGAACGACCGAGCGCAGCGAGTCAGTGAGCGAGGAAGCGGAAGAGC
GCCC
